Addgene plasmid #142700: TFORF0868
Purpose: Lentiviral vector for overexpressing transcription factor ORFs with unique 24-bp barcodes. Barcodes facilitate identification of transcription factors in pooled screens.
Depositing lab: Feng Zhang. Depositing organization: Broad Institute. Publication: A transcription factor atlas of directed differentiation. Joung J, Ma S, Tay T, Geiger-Schuller KR, Kirchgatterer PC, Verdine VK, Guo B, Arias-Garcia MA, Allen WE, Singh A, Kuksenko O, Abudayyeh OO, Gootenberg JS, Fu Z, Macrae RK, Buenrostro JD, Regev A, Zhang F. Cell. 2023 Jan 5;186(1):209-229.e26. doi: 10.1016/j.cell.2022.11.026. PubMed 36608654.
Backbone
  Vector backbone: pLX_TRC317
  Backbone manufacturer: Broad Institute Genetic Perturbation Platform
  Backbone size w/o insert (bp): 8264
  Vector type: Mammalian Expression, Lentiviral
  Selectable markers: Puromycin
Growth in bacteria
  Bacterial resistance: Ampicillin, 100 μg/mL
  Growth temperature: 37°C
  Growth strain: NEB Stable
  Copy number: High Copy
Gene/Insert
  Gene/Insert name: NR1H3
  Species: H. sapiens (human)
  Insert size (bp): 1463
  Entrez Gene: NR1H3 (a.k.a. LXR-a, LXRA, RLD-1)
  Promoter: EF1a
  Cloning method: Unknown
  Sequencing primers: 5′ GGGTGGAGACTGAAGTTAGGCCAG; 3′ CACATAGCGTAAAAGGAGCAACATAG
Terms and licenses: Academic/Nonprofit Terms; Industry Terms: Not Available to Industry
Depositor comments: NM_001251934,NM_001251935,ENST00000616973 . The transcription factor ORF portion of this plasmid was synthesized by Genewiz. Please test multiple small colonies in case of plasmid recombination. To make this collection available in a timely manner, a portion of this collection was not fully sequenced by Addgene. If an Addgene verified full plasmid sequence is not available, please contact us prior to placing an order to request the full sequence.
How to cite: TFORF0868 was a gift from Feng Zhang (Addgene plasmid # 142700 ; http://n2t.net/addgene:142700 ; RRID:Addgene_142700)
