[The description below was written by a language model from this plasmid's Addgene catalogue record and pLannotate feature annotations shown in this document.]
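Description:
TFORF0868 is a lentiviral mammalian expression plasmid built on the pLX_TRC317 backbone and carrying the human nuclear receptor NR1H3 (LXRα) as one member of a barcoded transcription factor ORF collection. It is propagated in E. coli through a high-copy ColE1/pUC-type origin with ampicillin selection (AmpR under its own promoter). An f1 origin and remnants of a lac/lacZα cloning region flanked by T7 and T3 promoters are also present in the bacterial portion. Depositor notes warn that the plasmid can recombine, as is common for LTR-containing vectors.

The viral cassette has a third-generation, self-inactivating layout. An RSV promoter drives a truncated HIV-1 5' LTR, followed by the Ψ packaging signal with a gag fragment, the RRE for Rev-dependent export of the genomic RNA, and a cPPT/CTS element. It ends in a ΔU3 3' LTR with a downstream SV40 polyadenylation signal. Within the provirus, an SV40 early promoter/origin region precedes a puromycin N-acetyltransferase gene, allowing selection of transduced cells. A separate EF-1α promoter drives the NR1H3 ORF, which was made synthetically and is associated in the record with specific transcript isoforms. A WPRE downstream of the ORF enhances transcript stability and expression.

According to the record, each vector in the series carries a unique 24-bp barcode. The feature table does not annotate it, so its position cannot be stated. The short U6 promoter fragment annotated between the ORF and the WPRE is probably a residual or primer-binding sequence rather than a functional promoter. The construct is intended for constitutive overexpression of NR1H3, individually or in pooled screens where barcode sequencing identifies which transcription factor each cell received, for example in directed differentiation studies.
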