Features (pLannotate 1.2.2; 31 found; start..end, strand, type, name):
      5..231     +  promoter       RSV promoter: Rous sarcoma virus enhancer/promoter
    232..412     +  LTR            5' LTR (truncated): truncated 5' long terminal repeat (LTR) from HIV-1
    459..584     +  misc_feature   HIV-1 Ψ: packaging signal of human immunodeficiency virus type 1
    568..931     +  CDS            HIV-1 gag (fragment): gag protein from human immunodeficiency virus 1; gag
   1077..1310    +  misc_feature   RRE: The Rev response element (RRE) of HIV-1 allows for Rev-dependent mRNA export from the nucleus to the cytoplasm.
   1687..1713    +  CDS            Rev (fragment): human immunodeficiency virus 1 (HIV-1) Rev protein; rev; enhances nuclear export of unspliced and incompletely spliced viral mRNAs
   1720..1743    +  promoter       SV40 promoter (fragment): SV40 early promoter
   1744..1815    +  promoter       SV40 promoter (fragment): SV40 enhancer and early promoter
   1839..1974    +  rep_origin     SV40 ori: SV40 origin of replication
   2020..2616    +  CDS            PuroR (fragment): puromycin N-acetyltransferase; pac from Streptomyces; confers resistance to puromycin
   2665..2782    +  misc_feature   cPPT/CTS: central polypurine tract and central termination sequence of HIV-1
   2847..2913    +  CDS            small t antigen (fragment): SV40 (simian virus 40) small t antigen
   2920..4098    +  promoter       EF-1α promoter: strong constitutive promoter for human elongation factor EF-1α
   4160..5473    +  CDS            NR1H3: NR1H3_HUMAN - Also known as LXRA. Experimental evidence at protein level: Swiss-Prot protein existence level 1. Nuclear receptor that exhibits a ligand-dependent transcriptional activation activity (PubMed:19481530, PubMed:25661920). Interaction with retinoic acid receptor (RXR) shifts RXR from its role as a silent DNA-binding partner to an active ligand-binding subunit in mediating retinoid responses through target genes defined by LXRES (By similarity). LXRES are DR4-type response elements characterized by direct repeats of two similar hexanuclotide half-sites spaced by four nucleotides (By
   5489..5542    +  promoter       U6 promoter (fragment): RNA polymerase III promoter for human U6 snRNA
   5584..6172    +  misc_feature   WPRE: woodchuck hepatitis virus posttranscriptional regulatory element
   6223..6242    +  misc_feature   cPPT/CTS (fragment): central polypurine tract and central termination sequence of HIV-1
   6244..6477    +  LTR            3' LTR (ΔU3): self-inactivating 3' long terminal repeat (LTR) from HIV-1
   6555..6676    +  polyA_signal   SV40 poly(A) signal: SV40 polyadenylation signal
   6716..6851    +  rep_origin     SV40 ori: SV40 origin of replication
   6872..6890    -  promoter       T7 promoter: promoter for bacteriophage T7 RNA polymerase
   6898..7053    +  CDS            lacZα (fragment): LacZα fragment of β-galactosidase; lacZ fragment
   7058..7486    +  rep_origin     f1 ori (sequence partly withheld): f1 bacteriophage origin of replication; arrow indicates direction of (+) strand synthesis
   7539..7643    +  promoter       AmpR promoter: bla
   7644..8504    +  CDS            AmpR: β-lactamase; bla; confers resistance to ampicillin, carbenicillin, and related antibiotics
   8675..9263    +  rep_origin     ori: high-copy-number ColE1/pMB1/pBR322/pUC origin of replication
   9446..9538    +  CDS            lacI (fragment): lac repressor; lacI; The lac repressor binds to the lac operator to inhibit transcription in E. coli. This inhibition can be relieved by adding lactose or isopropyl-β-D-thiogalactopyranoside (IPTG).
   9551..9572    +  protein_bind   CAP binding site: CAP binding activates transcription in the presence of cAMP. E. coli catabolite activator protein
   9587..9617    +  promoter       lac promoter: promoter for the E. coli lac operon
   9625..9641    +  protein_bind   lac operator: The lac repressor binds to the lac operator to inhibit transcription in E. coli. This inhibition can be relieved by adding lactose or isopropyl-β-D-thiogalactopyranoside (IPTG). lac repressor encoded by lacI
   9686..9704    +  promoter       T3 promoter: promoter for bacteriophage T3 RNA polymerase
>Addgene plasmid #142700 | TFORF0868 | addgene full sequence | sequence record 391459 | Addgene NGS Result
TTAATGTAGTCTTATGCAATACTCTTGTAGTCTTGCAACATGGTAACGATGAGTTAGCAACATGCCTTAC
AAGGAGAGAAAAAGCACCGTGCATGCCGATTGGTGGAAGTAAGGTGGTACGATCGTGCCTTATTAGGAAG
GCAACAGACGGGTCTGACATGGATTGGACGAACCACTGAATTGCCGCATTGCAGAGATATTGTATTTAAG
TGCCTAGCTCGATACATAAACGGGTCTCTCTGGTTAGACCAGATCTGAGCCTGGGAGCTCTCTGGCTAAC
TAGGGAACCCACTGCTTAAGCCTCAATAAAGCTTGCCTTGAGTGCTTCAAGTAGTGTGTGCCCGTCTGTT
GTGTGACTCTGGTAACTAGAGATCCCTCAGACCCTTTTAGTCAGTGTGGAAAATCTCTAGCAGTGGCGCC
CGAACAGGGACTTGAAAGCGAAAGGGAAACCAGAGGAGCTCTCTCGACGCAGGACTCGGCTTGCTGAAGC
GCGCACGGCAAGAGGCGAGGGGCGGCGACTGGTGAGTACGCCAAAAATTTTGACTAGCGGAGGCTAGAAG
GAGAGAGATGGGTGCGAGAGCGTCAGTATTAAGCGGGGGAGAATTAGATCGCGATGGGAAAAAATTCGGT
TAAGGCCAGGGGGAAAGAAAAAATATAAATTAAAACATATAGTATGGGCAAGCAGGGAGCTAGAACGATT
CGCAGTTAATCCTGGCCTGTTAGAAACATCAGAAGGCTGTAGACAAATACTGGGACAGCTACAACCATCC
CTTCAGACAGGATCAGAAGAACTTAGATCATTATATAATACAGTAGCAACCCTCTATTGTGTGCATCAAA
GGATAGAGATAAAAGACACCAAGGAAGCTTTAGACAAGATAGAGGAAGAGCAAAACAAAAGTAAGACCAC
CGCACAGCAAGCGGCCGCTGATCTTCAGACCTGGAGGAGGAGATATGAGGGACAATTGGAGAAGTGAATT
ATATAAATATAAAGTAGTAAAAATTGAACCATTAGGAGTAGCACCCACCAAGGCAAAGAGAAGAGTGGTG
CAGAGAGAAAAAAGAGCAGTGGGAATAGGAGCTTTGTTCCTTGGGTTCTTGGGAGCAGCAGGAAGCACTA
TGGGCGCAGCGTCAATGACGCTGACGGTACAGGCCAGACAATTATTGTCTGGTATAGTGCAGCAGCAGAA
CAATTTGCTGAGGGCTATTGAGGCGCAACAGCATCTGTTGCAACTCACAGTCTGGGGCATCAAGCAGCTC
CAGGCAAGAATCCTGGCTGTGGAAAGATACCTAAAGGATCAACAGCTCCTGGGGATTTGGGGTTGCTCTG
GAAAACTCATTTGCACCACTGCTGTGCCTTGGAATGCTAGTTGGAGTAATAAATCTCTGGAACAGATTTG
GAATCACACGACCTGGATGGAGTGGGACAGAGAAATTAACAATTACACAAGCTTAATACACTCCTTAATT
GAAGAATCGCAAAACCAGCAAGAAAAGAATGAACAAGAATTATTGGAATTAGATAAATGGGCAAGTTTGT
GGAATTGGTTTAACATAACAAATTGGCTGTGGTATATAAAATTATTCATAATGATAGTAGGAGGCTTGGT
AGGTTTAAGAATAGTTTTTGCTGTACTTTCTATAGTGAATAGAGTTAGGCAGGGATATTCACCATTATCG
TTTCAGACCCACCTCCCAACCCCGAGGGGACCCATGCATTGCATCTCAATTAGTCAGCAACCAGGTGTGG
AAAGTCCCCAGGCTCCCCAGCAGGCAGAAGTATGCAAAGCATGCGTCTCAATTAGTCAGCAACCATAGTC
CCGCCCCTAACTCCGCCCATCCCGCCCCTAACTCCGCCCAGTTCCGCCCATTCTCCGCCCCATGGCTGAC
TAATTTTTTTTATTTATGCAGAGGCCGAGGCCGCCTCGGCCTCTGAGCTATTCCAGAAGTAGTGAGGAGG
CTTTTTTGGAGGCCTAGGCTTTTGCAAAAAGCTTTCTAGAGGTACCACCGGAGCTTACCATGACCGAGTA
CAAGCCCACGGTGCGCCTCGCCACCCGCGACGACGTCCCCAGGGCCGTACGCACCCTCGCCGCCGCGTTC
GCCGACTACCCCGCCACGCGCCACACCGTCGATCCGGACCGCCACATCGAGCGGGTCACCGAGCTGCAAG
AACTCTTCCTCACGCGCGTCGGGCTCGACATCGGCAAGGTGTGGGTCGCGGACGACGGCGCCGCCGTGGC
GGTCTGGACCACGCCGGAGAGCGTCGAAGCGGGGGCGGTGTTCGCCGAGATCGGCCCGCGCATGGCCGAG
TTGAGCGGTTCCCGGCTGGCCGCGCAGCAACAGATGGAAGGCCTCCTGGCGCCGCACCGGCCCAAGGAGC
CCGCGTGGTTCCTGGCCACCGTCGGCGTCTCGCCCGACCACCAGGGCAAGGGTCTGGGCAGCGCCGTCGT
GCTCCCCGGAGTGGAGGCGGCCGAGCGCGCCGGGGTGCCCGCCTTCCTGGAGACCTCCGCGCCCCGCAAC
CTCCCCTTCTACGAGCGGCTCGGCTTCACCGTCACCGCCGACGTCGAGGTGCCCGAAGGACCGCGCACCT
GGTGCATGACCCGCAAGCCCGGTGCCAGTTAACGAATTCTAGATCTTGAGACAAATGGCAGTATTCATCC
ACAATTTTAAAAGAAAAGGGGGGATTGGGGGGTACAGTGCAGGGGAAAGAATAGTAGACATAATAGCAAC
AGACATACAAACTAAAGAATTACAAAAACAAATTACAAAAATTCAAAATTTTCGGGTTTATTACAGGGAC
AGCAGAGATCCACTTTGGCGCCGGCTCGAGGCCTGCAGGTGCAAAGATGGATAAAGTTTTAAACAGAGAG
GAATCTTTGCAGCTAATGGACCTTCTAGGTCTTGAAAGGAGTGGGAATTGGCTCCGGTGCCCGTCAGTGG
GCAGAGCGCACATCGCCCACAGTCCCCGAGAAGTTGGGGGGAGGGGTCGGCAATTGAACCGGTGCCTAGA
GAAGGTGGCGCGGGGTAAACTGGGAAAGTGATGTCGTGTACTGGCTCCGCCTTTTTCCCGAGGGTGGGGG
AGAACCGTATATAAGTGCAGTAGTCGCCGTGAACGTTCTTTTTCGCAACGGGTTTGCCGCCAGAACACAG
GTAAGTGCCGTGTGTGGTTCCCGCGGGCCTGGCCTCTTTACGGGTTATGGCCCTTGCGTGCCTTGAATTA
CTTCCACCTGGCTGCAGTACGTGATTCTTGATCCCGAGCTTCGGGTTGGAAGTGGGTGGGAGAGTTCGAG
GCCTTGCGCTTAAGGAGCCCCTTCGCCTCGTGCTTGAGTTGAGGCCTGGCCTGGGCGCTGGGGCCGCCGC
GTGCGAATCTGGTGGCACCTTCGCGCCTGTCTCGCTGCTTTCGATAAGTCTCTAGCCATTTAAAATTTTT
GATGACCTGCTGCGACGCTTTTTTTCTGGCAAGATAGTCTTGTAAATGCGGGCCAAGATCTGCACACTGG
TATTTCGGTTTTTGGGGCCGCGGGCGGCGACGGGGCCCGTGCGTCCCAGCGCACATGTTCGGCGAGGCGG
GGCCTGCGAGCGCGGCCACCGAGAATCGGACGGGGGTAGTCTCAAGCTGGCCGGCCTGCTCTGGTGCCTG
GCCTCGCGCCGCCGTGTATCGCCCCGCCCTGGGCGGCAAGGCTGGCCCGGTCGGCACCAGTTGCGTGAGC
GGAAAGATGGCCGCTTCCCGGCCCTGCTGCAGGGAGCTCAAAATGGAGGACGCGGCGCTCGGGAGAGCGG
GCGGGTGAGTCACCCACACAAAGGAAAAGGGCCTTTCCGTCCTCAGCCGTCGCTTCATGTGACTCCACGG
AGTACCGGGCGCCGTCCAGGCACCTCGATTAGTTCTCGAGCTTTTGGAGTACGTCGTCTTTAGGTTGGGG
GGAGGGGTTTTATGCGATGGAGTTTCCCCACACTGAGTGGGTGGAGACTGAAGTTAGGCCAGCTTGGCAC
TTGATGTAATTCTCCTTGGAATTTGCCCTTTTTGAGTTTGGATCTTGGTTCATTCTCAAGCCTCAGACAG
TGGTTCAAAGTTTTTTTCTTCCATTTCAGGTGTCGTGAGGCTAGCACCGCCACCATGCAGCAAACAAGCT
GGAACCCGCTGGGTGGCACCTGCAAGCAGCCGCCCGGACGCACCCACTCTGCGGTGGAGCTGTGGAAGCC
AGGCGCACAGGATGCAAGCAGCCAGGCCCAGGGAGGCAGCAGCTGCATCCTCAGAGAGGAAGCCAGGATG
CCCCACTCTGCTGGGGGTACTGCAGGGGTGGGGCTGGAGGCTGCAGAGCCCACAGCCCTGCTCACCAGGG
CAGAGCCCCCTTCAGAACCCACAGAGATCCGTCCACAAAAGCGGAAAAAGGGGCCAGCCCCCAAAATGCT
GGGGAACGAGCTATGCAGCGTGTGTGGGGACAAGGCCTCGGGCTTCCACTACAATGTTCTGAGCTGCGAG
GGCTGCAAGGGATTCTTCCGCCGCAGCGTCATCAAGGGAGCGCACTACATCTGCCACAGTGGCGGCCACT
GCCCCATGGACACCTACATGCGTCGCAAGTGCCAGGAGTGTCGGCTTCGCAAATGCCGTCAGGCTGGCAT
GCGGGAGGAGTGTGTCCTGTCAGAAGAACAGATCCGCCTGAAGAAACTGAAGCGGCAAGAGGAGGAACAG
GCTCATGCCACATCCTTGCCCCCCAGGGCTTCCTCACCCCCCCAAATCCTGCCCCAGCTCAGCCCGGAAC
AACTGGGCATGATCGAGAAGCTCGTCGCTGCCCAGCAACAGTGTAACCGGCGCTCCTTTTCTGACCGGCT
TCGAGTCACGCCTTGGCCCATGGCACCAGATCCCCATAGCCGGGAGGCCCGTCAGCAGCGCTTTGCCCAC
TTCACTGAGCTGGCCATCGTCTCTGTGCAGGAGATAGTTGACTTTGCTAAACAGCTACCCGGCTTCCTGC
AGCTCAGCCGGGAGGACCAGATTGCCCTGCTGAAGACCTCTGCGATCGAGGTGATGCTTCTGGAGACATC
TCGGAGGTACAACCCTGGGAGTGAGAGTATCACCTTCCTCAAGGATTTCAGTTATAACCGGGAAGACTTT
GCCAAAGCAGGGCTGCAAGTGGAATTCATCAACCCCATCTTCGAGTTCTCCAGGGCCATGAATGAGCTGC
AACTCAATGATGCCGAGTTTGCCTTGCTCATTGCTATCAGCATCTTCTCTGCAGACCGGCCCAACGTGCA
GGACCAGCTCCAGGTAGAGAGGCTGCAGCACACATATGTGGAAGCCCTGCATGCCTACGTCTCCATCCAC
CATCCCCATGACCGACTGATGTTCCCACGGATGCTAATGAAACTGGTGAGCCTCCGGACCCTGAGCAGCG
TCCACTCAGAGCAAGTGTTTGCACTGCGTCTGCAGGACAAAAAGCTCCCACCGCTGCTCTCTGAGATCTG
GGATGTGCACGAATAGTAATGAACTAGTCCGTAACTTGAAAGTATTTCGATTTCTTGGCTTTATATATCT
TGTGGAAAGGACGAGCATTAAAGTGGCTCCTCAGGCCCACGCGTTAAGTCGACAATCAACCTCTGGATTA
CAAAATTTGTGAAAGATTGACTGGTATTCTTAACTATGTTGCTCCTTTTACGCTATGTGGATACGCTGCT
TTAATGCCTTTGTATCATGCTATTGCTTCCCGTATGGCTTTCATTTTCTCCTCCTTGTATAAATCCTGGT
TGCTGTCTCTTTATGAGGAGTTGTGGCCCGTTGTCAGGCAACGTGGCGTGGTGTGCACTGTGTTTGCTGA
CGCAACCCCCACTGGTTGGGGCATTGCCACCACCTGTCAGCTCCTTTCCGGGACTTTCGCTTTCCCCCTC
CCTATTGCCACGGCGGAACTCATCGCCGCCTGCCTTGCCCGCTGCTGGACAGGGGCTCGGCTGTTGGGCA
CTGACAATTCCGTGGTGTTGTCGGGGAAATCATCGTCCTTTCCTTGGCTGCTCGCCTGTGTTGCCACCTG
GATTCTGCGCGGGACGTCCTTCTGCTACGTCCCTTCGGCCCTCAATCCAGCGGACCTTCCTTCCCGCGGC
CTGCTGCCGGCTCTGCGGCCTCTTCCGCGTCTTCGCCTTCGCCCTCAGACGAGTCGGATCTCCCTTTGGG
CCGCCTCCCCGCGTCGACTTTAAGACCAATGACTTACAAGGCAGCTGTAGATCTTAGCCACTTTTTAAAA
GAAAAGGGGGGACTGGAAGGGCTAATTCACTCCCAACGAAGACAAGATCTGCTTTTTGCTTGTACTGGGT
CTCTCTGGTTAGACCAGATCTGAGCCTGGGAGCTCTCTGGCTAACTAGGGAACCCACTGCTTAAGCCTCA
ATAAAGCTTGCCTTGAGTGCTTCAAGTAGTGTGTGCCCGTCTGTTGTGTGACTCTGGTAACTAGAGATCC
CTCAGACCCTTTTAGTCAGTGTGGAAAATCTCTAGCAGTACGTATAGTAGTTCATGTCATCTTATTATTC
AGTATTTATAACTTGCAAAGAAATGAATATCAGAGAGTGAGAGGAACTTGTTTATTGCAGCTTATAATGG
TTACAAATAAAGCAATAGCATCACAAATTTCACAAATAAAGCATTTTTTTCACTGCATTCTAGTTGTGGT
TTGTCCAAACTCATCAATGTATCTTATCATGTCTGGCTCTAGCTATCCCGCCCCTAACTCCGCCCATCCC
GCCCCTAACTCCGCCCAGTTCCGCCCATTCTCCGCCCCATGGCTGACTAATTTTTTTTATTTATGCAGAG
GCCGAGGCCGCCTCGGCCTCTGAGCTATTCCAGAAGTAGTGAGGAGGCTTTTTTGGAGGCCTAGGGACGT
ACCCAATTCGCCCTATAGTGAGTCGTATTACGCGCGCTCACTGGCCGTCGTTTTACAACGTCGTGACTGG
GAAAACCCTGGCGTTACCCAACTTAATCGCCTTGCAGCACATCCCCCTTTCGCCAGCTGGCGTAATAGCG
AAGAGGCCCGCACCGATCGCCCTTCCCAACAGTTGCGCAGCCTGAATGGCGAATGGG
[124 nt withheld, positions 7058-7181]
C
[91 nt withheld, positions 7183-7273]
A
[49 nt withheld, positions 7275-7323]
CCTTTGACGTTGGAGTCCACGTTCTTT
[37 nt withheld, positions 7351-7387]
ACCCTATCTCGGTCTATTCTTTTGATTTATAAGGGATTTTGCCGATTTCGGCCTATTGGTTAAAAAATGA
GCTGATTTAACAAAAATTTAACGCGAATTTTAACAAAATATTAACGCTTACAATTTAGGTGGCACTTTTC
GGGGAAATGTGCGCGGAACCCCTATTTGTTTATTTTTCTAAATACATTCAAATATGTATCCGCTCATGAG
ACAATAACCCTGATAAATGCTTCAATAATATTGAAAAAGGAAGAGTATGAGTATTCAACATTTCCGTGTC
GCCCTTATTCCCTTTTTTGCGGCATTTTGCCTTCCTGTTTTTGCTCACCCAGAAACGCTGGTGAAAGTAA
AAGATGCTGAAGATCAGTTGGGTGCACGAGTGGGTTACATCGAACTGGATCTCAACAGCGGTAAGATCCT
TGAGAGTTTTCGCCCCGAAGAACGTTTTCCAATGATGAGCACTTTTAAAGTTCTGCTATGTGGCGCGGTA
TTATCCCGTATTGACGCCGGGCAAGAGCAACTCGGTCGCCGCATACACTATTCTCAGAATGACTTGGTTG
AGTACTCACCAGTCACAGAAAAGCATCTTACGGATGGCATGACAGTAAGAGAATTATGCAGTGCTGCCAT
AACCATGAGTGATAACACTGCGGCCAACTTACTTCTGACAACGATCGGAGGACCGAAGGAGCTAACCGCT
TTTTTGCACAACATGGGGGATCATGTAACTCGCCTTGATCGTTGGGAACCGGAGCTGAATGAAGCCATAC
CAAACGACGAGCGTGACACCACGATGCCTGTAGCAATGGCAACAACGTTGCGCAAACTATTAACTGGCGA
ACTACTTACTCTAGCTTCCCGGCAACAATTAATAGACTGGATGGAGGCGGATAAAGTTGCAGGACCACTT
CTGCGCTCGGCCCTTCCGGCTGGCTGGTTTATTGCTGATAAATCTGGAGCCGGTGAGCGTGGGTCTCGCG
GTATCATTGCAGCACTGGGGCCAGATGGTAAGCCCTCCCGTATCGTAGTTATCTACACGACGGGGAGTCA
GGCAACTATGGATGAACGAAATAGACAGATCGCTGAGATAGGTGCCTCACTGATTAAGCATTGGTAACTG
TCAGACCAAGTTTACTCATATATACTTTAGATTGATTTAAAACTTCATTTTTAATTTAAAAGGATCTAGG
TGAAGATCCTTTTTGATAATCTCATGACCAAAATCCCTTAACGTGAGTTTTCGTTCCACTGAGCGTCAGA
CCCCGTAGAAAAGATCAAAGGATCTTCTTGAGATCCTTTTTTTCTGCGCGTAATCTGCTGCTTGCAAACA
AAAAAACCACCGCTACCAGCGGTGGTTTGTTTGCCGGATCAAGAGCTACCAACTCTTTTTCCGAAGGTAA
CTGGCTTCAGCAGAGCGCAGATACCAAATACTGTTCTTCTAGTGTAGCCGTAGTTAGGCCACCACTTCAA
GAACTCTGTAGCACCGCCTACATACCTCGCTCTGCTAATCCTGTTACCAGTGGCTGCTGCCAGTGGCGAT
AAGTCGTGTCTTACCGGGTTGGACTCAAGACGATAGTTACCGGATAAGGCGCAGCGGTCGGGCTGAACGG
GGGGTTCGTGCACACAGCCCAGCTTGGAGCGAACGACCTACACCGAACTGAGATACCTACAGCGTGAGCT
ATGAGAAAGCGCCACGCTTCCCGAAGGGAGAAAGGCGGACAGGTATCCGGTAAGCGGCAGGGTCGGAACA
GGAGAGCGCACGAGGGAGCTTCCAGGGGGAAACGCCTGGTATCTTTATAGTCCTGTCGGGTTTCGCCACC
TCTGACTTGAGCGTCGATTTTTGTGATGCTCGTCAGGGGGGCGGAGCCTATGGAAAAACGCCAGCAACGC
GGCCTTTTTACGGTTCCTGGCCTTTTGCTGGCCTTTTGCTCACATGTTCTTTCCTGCGTTATCCCCTGAT
TCTGTGGATAACCGTATTACCGCCTTTGAGTGAGCTGATACCGCTCGCCGCAGCCGAACGACCGAGCGCA
GCGAGTCAGTGAGCGAGGAAGCGGAAGAGCGCCCAATACGCAAACCGCCTCTCCCCGCGCGTTGGCCGAT
TCATTAATGCAGCTGGCACGACAGGTTTCCCGACTGGAAAGCGGGCAGTGAGCGCAACGCAATTAATGTG
AGTTAGCTCACTCATTAGGCACCCCAGGCTTTACACTTTATGCTTCCGGCTCGTATGTTGTGTGGAATTG
TGAGCGGATAACAATTTCACACAGGAAACAGCTATGACCATGATTACGCCAAGCGCGCAATTAACCCTCA
CTAAAGGGAACAAAAGCTGGAGCTGCAAGC
