>Addgene plasmid #142700 | TFORF0868 | depositor partial sequence | sequence record 280238 | Insert
ACCGCCACCATGCAGCAAACAAGCTGGAACCCGCTGGGTGGCACCTGCAAGCAGCCGCCCGGACGCACCC
ACTCTGCGGTGGAGCTGTGGAAGCCAGGCGCACAGGATGCAAGCAGCCAGGCCCAGGGAGGCAGCAGCTG
CATCCTCAGAGAGGAAGCCAGGATGCCCCACTCTGCTGGGGGTACTGCAGGGGTGGGGCTGGAGGCTGCA
GAGCCCACAGCCCTGCTCACCAGGGCAGAGCCCCCTTCAGAACCCACAGAGATCCGTCCACAAAAGCGGA
AAAAGGGGCCAGCCCCCAAAATGCTGGGGAACGAGCTATGCAGCGTGTGTGGGGACAAGGCCTCGGGCTT
CCACTACAATGTTCTGAGCTGCGAGGGCTGCAAGGGATTCTTCCGCCGCAGCGTCATCAAGGGAGCGCAC
TACATCTGCCACAGTGGCGGCCACTGCCCCATGGACACCTACATGCGTCGCAAGTGCCAGGAGTGTCGGC
TTCGCAAATGCCGTCAGGCTGGCATGCGGGAGGAGTGTGTCCTGTCAGAAGAACAGATCCGCCTGAAGAA
ACTGAAGCGGCAAGAGGAGGAACAGGCTCATGCCACATCCTTGCCCCCCAGGGCTTCCTCACCCCCCCAA
ATCCTGCCCCAGCTCAGCCCGGAACAACTGGGCATGATCGAGAAGCTCGTCGCTGCCCAGCAACAGTGTA
ACCGGCGCTCCTTTTCTGACCGGCTTCGAGTCACGCCTTGGCCCATGGCACCAGATCCCCATAGCCGGGA
GGCCCGTCAGCAGCGCTTTGCCCACTTCACTGAGCTGGCCATCGTCTCTGTGCAGGAGATAGTTGACTTT
GCTAAACAGCTACCCGGCTTCCTGCAGCTCAGCCGGGAGGACCAGATTGCCCTGCTGAAGACCTCTGCGA
TCGAGGTGATGCTTCTGGAGACATCTCGGAGGTACAACCCTGGGAGTGAGAGTATCACCTTCCTCAAGGA
TTTCAGTTATAACCGGGAAGACTTTGCCAAAGCAGGGCTGCAAGTGGAATTCATCAACCCCATCTTCGAG
TTCTCCAGGGCCATGAATGAGCTGCAACTCAATGATGCCGAGTTTGCCTTGCTCATTGCTATCAGCATCT
TCTCTGCAGACCGGCCCAACGTGCAGGACCAGCTCCAGGTAGAGAGGCTGCAGCACACATATGTGGAAGC
CCTGCATGCCTACGTCTCCATCCACCATCCCCATGACCGACTGATGTTCCCACGGATGCTAATGAAACTG
GTGAGCCTCCGGACCCTGAGCAGCGTCCACTCAGAGCAAGTGTTTGCACTGCGTCTGCAGGACAAAAAGC
TCCCACCGCTGCTCTCTGAGATCTGGGATGTGCACGAATAGTAATGAACTAGTCCGTAACTTGAAAGTAT
TTCGATTTCTTGGCTTTATATATCTTGTGGAAAGGACGAGCATTAAAGTGGCTCCTCAGGCCC
