>Addgene plasmid #142700 | TFORF0868 | depositor partial sequence | sequence record 280239 | Barcode
GCATTAAAGTGGCTCCTCAGGCCC
